Addgene plasmid #152998: p2T-CMV-eA3A-BE5-NG-BlastR
Purpose: High purity C-to-T base editor
Depositing lab: David Liu. Publication: Determinants of Base Editing Outcomes from Target Library Analysis and Machine Learning. Arbab M, Shen MW, Mok B, Wilson C, Matuszek Z, Cassa CA, Liu DR. Cell. 2020 Jun 9. pii: S0092-8674(20)30632-2. doi: 10.1016/j.cell.2020.05.037. PubMed 32533916.
Backbone
  Vector backbone: p2T-CMV-BlastR
  Vector type: Mammalian Expression, CRISPR
Growth in bacteria
  Bacterial resistance: Ampicillin, 100 μg/mL
  Growth temperature: 37°C
  Growth strain: DH5alpha
  Copy number: Unknown
Gene/Insert
  Gene/Insert name: eA3A-BE4 T44D+S45A-nSpCas9-UGI-UGI
  Species: Synthetic
  Promoter: CMV
  Cloning method: Unknown
Terms and licenses: Academic/Nonprofit Terms; Industry Terms: Not Available to Industry
How to cite: p2T-CMV-eA3A-BE5-NG-BlastR was a gift from David Liu (Addgene plasmid # 152998 ; http://n2t.net/addgene:152998 ; RRID:Addgene_152998)
