[The description below was written by a language model from this plasmid's Addgene catalogue record and pLannotate feature annotations shown in this document.]
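Description:
p2T-CMV-eA3A-BE5-NG-BlastR is a 10.4 kb mammalian expression plasmid encoding a CRISPR cytosine base editor, described in the record as a high-purity C-to-T editor. It is built on the p2T-CMV-BlastR backbone and is propagated in E. coli through a high-copy ColE1/pUC-type origin with ampicillin selection (AmpR under its own bla promoter). For selection in mammalian cells it carries a blasticidin S deaminase (BSD) cassette on the opposite strand, driven by the SV40 enhancer/early promoter, with an EM7 bacterial promoter just upstream of the coding sequence and an SV40 polyadenylation signal downstream. Short fragments of bleomycin-resistance genes and lac elements annotated nearby appear to be backbone remnants.

The payload is a single fusion open reading frame transcribed from the CMV enhancer/promoter, which spans the plasmid origin, and terminated by the bGH poly(A) signal. A T7 promoter sits just upstream of the coding region. The fusion begins with an engineered human APOBEC3A cytidine deaminase (eA3A); the insert name lists T44D and S45A substitutions. This is joined to a Streptococcus pyogenes Cas9 carrying the D10A mutation, which the insert name identifies as a nickase. "NG" in the plasmid name suggests an NG-PAM Cas9 variant, though the record does not spell this out. The insert name specifies two copies of the phage PBS2 uracil glycosylase inhibitor (UGI), which blocks uracil excision and so favours C-to-T outcomes; the automated annotation marks only one UGI, but a gap after Cas9 could accommodate the other. No guide RNA cassette is annotated, so a guide would have to be supplied separately. The record does not explain the "2T" designation, and no transposon repeats are annotated.
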