Features (pLannotate 1.2.2; 24 found; start..end, strand, type, name):
     48..66      +  promoter       T7 promoter: promoter for bacteriophage T7 RNA polymerase
    137..730     +  CDS            APOBEC3A: ABC3A_HUMAN - Experimental evidence at protein level: Swiss-Prot protein existence level 1. DNA deaminase (cytidine deaminase) with restriction activity against viruses, foreign DNA and mobility of retrotransposons. Exhibits antiviral activity against adeno-associated virus (AAV) and human T- cell leukemia virus type 1 (HTLV-1) and may inhibit the mobility of LTR and non-LTR retrotransposons. Selectively targets single-stranded DNA and can deaminate both methylcytosine and cytosine in foreign DNA. Can induce somatic hypermutation in the nuclear and mitochondrial DNA. May also play a role in th
    827..2428    +  CDS            dCas9(N): N-terminal portion of catalytically inactive Streptococcus pyogenes dCas9 carrying the D10A mutation (Zetsche et al., 2015)
   2429..4923    +  CDS            Cas9(C) (fragment): C-terminal portion of Streptococcus pyogenes Cas9 (Zetsche et al., 2015)
   5237..5485    +  CDS            UGI: UNGI_BPPB2 - Experimental evidence at protein level: Swiss-Prot protein existence level 1. This protein binds specifically and reversibly to the host uracil-DNA glycosylase, preventing removal of uracil residues from PBS2 DNA by the host uracil-excision repair system. From Bacillus phage PBS2 (Bacteriophage PBS2).
   5603..5827    +  polyA_signal   bGH poly(A) signal: bovine growth hormone polyadenylation signal
   5831..5852    +  promoter       SV40 promoter (fragment): SV40 enhancer and early promoter
   5857..5873    +  misc_feature   MCS (fragment): pBluescript multiple cloning site
   5922..5938    -  protein_bind   lac operator: The lac repressor binds to the lac operator to inhibit transcription in E. coli. This inhibition can be relieved by adding lactose or isopropyl-β-D-thiogalactopyranoside (IPTG). lac repressor encoded by lacI
   5946..5976    -  promoter       lac promoter: promoter for the E. coli lac operon
   5991..6012    -  protein_bind   CAP binding site: CAP binding activates transcription in the presence of cAMP. E. coli catabolite activator protein
   6025..6117    -  CDS            lacI (fragment): lac repressor; lacI; The lac repressor binds to the lac operator to inhibit transcription in E. coli. This inhibition can be relieved by adding lactose or isopropyl-β-D-thiogalactopyranoside (IPTG).
   6129..6250    -  polyA_signal   SV40 poly(A) signal: SV40 polyadenylation signal
   6245..6370    -  CDS            ble (fragment): BLE_KLEPN - Experimental evidence at protein level: Swiss-Prot protein existence level 1. Binding protein with a strong affinity to the bleomycin family of antibiotics. Binds to CL990; an antimitotic-antibiotic compound. From Klebsiella pneumoniae.
   6380..6407    -  CDS            BleoR (fragment): antibiotic-binding protein; Sh ble from Streptoalloteichus hindustanus; confers resistance to bleomycin, phleomycin, and Zeocin™
   6408..6806    -  CDS            BSD: blasticidin S deaminase; Aspergillus terreus BSD; confers resistance to blasticidin
   6825..6872    -  promoter       EM7 promoter: synthetic bacterial promoter&nbsp
   6920..7249    -  promoter       SV40 promoter: SV40 enhancer and early promoter
   7633..8221    -  rep_origin     ori: high-copy-number ColE1/pMB1/pBR322/pUC origin of replication
   8392..9252    -  CDS            AmpR: β-lactamase; bla; confers resistance to ampicillin, carbenicillin, and related antibiotics
   9253..9357    -  promoter       AmpR promoter: bla
   9428..9472    -  misc_feature   bom (fragment): basis of mobility region from pBR322
   9805..10184   +  enhancer       CMV enhancer: human cytomegalovirus immediate early enhancer
  10185..6       +  promoter       CMV promoter (across the origin): human cytomegalovirus (CMV) immediate early promoter
>Addgene plasmid #152998 | p2T-CMV-eA3A-BE5-NG-BlastR | addgene full sequence | sequence record 304694 | Addgene NGS Result
AGAGCTGGTTTAGTGAACCGTCAGATCCGCTAGAGATCCGCGGCCGCTAATACGACTCACTATAGGGAGA
GCCGCCACCATGAAACGGACAGCCGACGGAAGCGAGTTCGAGTCACCAAAGAAGAAGCGGAAAGTCGAGG
CAAGCCCAGCAAGCGGCCCACGGCACCTGATGGACCCCCACATTTTCACCAGCAACTTCAACAACGGAAT
CGGACGACACAAGACCTACCTGTGCTATGAGGTGGAGAGGCTGGACAACGGCGACGCCGTGAAGATGGAT
CAGCACAGAGGCTTCCTGCACGGCCAGGCCAAGAATCTGCTGTGCGGCTTCTACGGCCGGCACGCAGAGC
TGCGCTTTCTGGACCTGGTGCCATCTCTGCAGCTGGATCCCGCCCAGATCTATAGGGTGACCTGGTTCAT
CAGCTGGTCCCCTTGCTTTAGCTGGGGATGTGCAGGAGAGGTGAGGGCCTTCCTGCAGGAGAACACACAC
GTGAGGCTGAGAATCTTTGCCGCCCGGATCTACGACTATGATCCCCTGTACAAGGAGGCCCTGCAGATGC
TGAGGGACGCAGGAGCCCAGGTGTCTATCATGACCTATGATGAGTTCAAGCACTGCTGGGACACATTTGT
GGATCACCAGGGCTGTCCCTTTCAGCCTTGGGACGGCCTGGACGAGCATTCCCAGGCACTGAGCGGACGG
CTGAGGGCAATTCTGCAGAACCAGGGCAATTCTGGCGGATCTAGCGGAGGATCCTCTGGCAGCGAGACAC
CAGGAACAAGCGAGTCAGCAACACCAGAGAGCAGTGGCGGCAGCAGCGGCGGCAGCGACAAGAAGTACAG
CATCGGCCTGGCCATCGGCACCAACTCTGTGGGCTGGGCCGTGATCACCGACGAGTACAAGGTGCCCAGC
AAGAAATTCAAGGTGCTGGGCAACACCGACCGGCACAGCATCAAGAAGAACCTGATCGGAGCCCTGCTGT
TCGACAGCGGCGAAACAGCCGAGGCCACCCGGCTGAAGAGAACCGCCAGAAGAAGATACACCAGACGGAA
GAACCGGATCTGCTATCTGCAAGAGATCTTCAGCAACGAGATGGCCAAGGTGGACGACAGCTTCTTCCAC
AGACTGGAAGAGTCCTTCCTGGTGGAAGAGGATAAGAAGCACGAGCGGCACCCCATCTTCGGCAACATCG
TGGACGAGGTGGCCTACCACGAGAAGTACCCCACCATCTACCACCTGAGAAAGAAACTGGTGGACAGCAC
CGACAAGGCCGACCTGCGGCTGATCTATCTGGCCCTGGCCCACATGATCAAGTTCCGGGGCCACTTCCTG
ATCGAGGGCGACCTGAACCCCGACAACAGCGACGTGGACAAGCTGTTCATCCAGCTGGTGCAGACCTACA
ACCAGCTGTTCGAGGAAAACCCCATCAACGCCAGCGGCGTGGACGCCAAGGCCATCCTGTCTGCCAGACT
GAGCAAGAGCAGACGGCTGGAAAATCTGATCGCCCAGCTGCCCGGCGAGAAGAAGAATGGCCTGTTCGGA
AACCTGATTGCCCTGAGCCTGGGCCTGACCCCCAACTTCAAGAGCAACTTCGACCTGGCCGAGGATGCCA
AACTGCAGCTGAGCAAGGACACCTACGACGACGACCTGGACAACCTGCTGGCCCAGATCGGCGACCAGTA
CGCCGACCTGTTTCTGGCCGCCAAGAACCTGTCCGACGCCATCCTGCTGAGCGACATCCTGAGAGTGAAC
ACCGAGATCACCAAGGCCCCCCTGAGCGCCTCTATGATCAAGAGATACGACGAGCACCACCAGGACCTGA
CCCTGCTGAAAGCTCTCGTGCGGCAGCAGCTGCCTGAGAAGTACAAAGAGATTTTCTTCGACCAGAGCAA
GAACGGCTACGCCGGCTACATTGACGGCGGAGCCAGCCAGGAAGAGTTCTACAAGTTCATCAAGCCCATC
CTGGAAAAGATGGACGGCACCGAGGAACTGCTCGTGAAGCTGAACAGAGAGGACCTGCTGCGGAAGCAGC
GGACCTTCGACAACGGCAGCATCCCCCACCAGATCCACCTGGGAGAGCTGCACGCCATTCTGCGGCGGCA
GGAAGATTTTTACCCATTCCTGAAGGACAACCGGGAAAAGATCGAGAAGATCCTGACCTTCCGCATCCCC
TACTACGTGGGCCCTCTGGCCAGGGGAAACAGCAGATTCGCCTGGATGACCAGAAAGAGCGAGGAAACCA
TCACCCCCTGGAACTTCGAGGAAGTGGTGGACAAGGGCGCTTCCGCCCAGAGCTTCATCGAGCGGATGAC
CAACTTCGATAAGAACCTGCCCAACGAGAAGGTGCTGCCCAAGCACAGCCTGCTGTACGAGTACTTCACC
GTGTATAACGAGCTGACCAAAGTGAAATACGTGACCGAGGGAATGAGAAAGCCCGCCTTCCTGAGCGGCG
AGCAGAAAAAGGCCATCGTGGACCTGCTGTTCAAGACCAACCGGAAAGTGACCGTGAAGCAGCTGAAAGA
GGACTACTTCAAGAAAATCGAGTGCTTCGACTCCGTGGAAATCTCCGGCGTGGAAGATCGGTTCAACGCC
TCCCTGGGCACATACCACGATCTGCTGAAAATTATCAAGGACAAGGACTTCCTGGACAATGAGGAAAACG
AGGACATTCTGGAAGATATCGTGCTGACCCTGACACTGTTTGAGGACAGAGAGATGATCGAGGAACGGCT
GAAAACCTATGCCCACCTGTTCGACGACAAAGTGATGAAGCAGCTGAAGCGGCGGAGATACACCGGCTGG
GGCAGGCTGAGCCGGAAGCTGATCAACGGCATCCGGGACAAGCAGTCCGGCAAGACAATCCTGGATTTCC
TGAAGTCCGACGGCTTCGCCAACAGAAACTTCATGCAGCTGATCCACGACGACAGCCTGACCTTTAAAGA
GGACATCCAGAAAGCCCAGGTGTCCGGCCAGGGCGATAGCCTGCACGAGCACATTGCCAATCTGGCCGGC
AGCCCCGCCATTAAGAAGGGCATCCTGCAGACAGTGAAGGTGGTGGACGAGCTCGTGAAAGTGATGGGCC
GGCACAAGCCCGAGAACATCGTGATCGAAATGGCCAGAGAGAACCAGACCACCCAGAAGGGACAGAAGAA
CAGCCGCGAGAGAATGAAGCGGATCGAAGAGGGCATCAAAGAGCTGGGCAGCCAGATCCTGAAAGAACAC
CCCGTGGAAAACACCCAGCTGCAGAACGAGAAGCTGTACCTGTACTACCTGCAGAATGGGCGGGATATGT
ACGTGGACCAGGAACTGGACATCAACCGGCTGTCCGACTACGATGTGGACCATATCGTGCCTCAGAGCTT
TCTGAAGGACGACTCCATCGACAACAAGGTGCTGACCAGAAGCGACAAGAACCGGGGCAAGAGCGACAAC
GTGCCCTCCGAAGAGGTCGTGAAGAAGATGAAGAACTACTGGCGGCAGCTGCTGAACGCCAAGCTGATTA
CCCAGAGAAAGTTCGACAATCTGACCAAGGCCGAGAGAGGCGGCCTGAGCGAACTGGATAAGGCCGGCTT
CATCAAGAGACAGCTGGTGGAAACCCGGCAGATCACAAAGCACGTGGCACAGATCCTGGACTCCCGGATG
AACACTAAGTACGACGAGAATGACAAGCTGATCCGGGAAGTGAAAGTGATCACCCTGAAGTCCAAGCTGG
TGTCCGATTTCCGGAAGGATTTCCAGTTTTACAAAGTGCGCGAGATCAACAACTACCACCACGCCCACGA
CGCCTACCTGAACGCCGTCGTGGGAACCGCCCTGATCAAAAAGTACCCTAAGCTGGAAAGCGAGTTCGTG
TACGGCGACTACAAGGTGTACGACGTGCGGAAGATGATCGCCAAGAGCGAGCAGGAAATCGGCAAGGCTA
CCGCCAAGTACTTCTTCTACAGCAACATCATGAACTTTTTCAAGACCGAGATTACCCTGGCCAACGGCGA
GATCCGGAAGCGGCCTCTGATCGAGACAAACGGCGAAACCGGGGAGATCGTGTGGGATAAGGGCCGGGAT
TTTGCCACCGTGCGGAAAGTGCTGAGCATGCCCCAAGTGAATATCGTGAAAAAGACCGAGGTGCAGACAG
GCGGCTTCAGCAAAGAGTCTATCCGGCCCAAGAGGAACAGCGATAAGCTGATCGCCAGAAAGAAGGACTG
GGACCCTAAGAAGTACGGCGGCTTCGTCAGCCCCACCGTGGCCTATTCTGTGCTGGTGGTGGCCAAAGTG
GAAAAGGGCAAGTCCAAGAAACTGAAGAGTGTGAAAGAGCTGCTGGGGATCACCATCATGGAAAGAAGCA
GCTTCGAGAAGAATCCCATCGACTTTCTGGAAGCCAAGGGCTACAAAGAAGTGAAAAAGGACCTGATCAT
CAAGCTGCCTAAGTACTCCCTGTTCGAGCTGGAAAACGGCCGGAAGAGAATGCTGGCCTCTGCCCGCTTC
CTGCAGAAGGGAAACGAACTGGCCCTGCCCTCCAAATATGTGAACTTCCTGTACCTGGCCAGCCACTATG
AGAAGCTGAAGGGCTCCCCCGAGGATAATGAGCAGAAACAGCTGTTTGTGGAACAGCACAAGCACTACCT
GGACGAGATCATCGAGCAGATCAGCGAGTTCTCCAAGAGAGTGATCCTGGCCGACGCTAATCTGGACAAA
GTGCTGTCCGCCTACAACAAGCACCGGGATAAGCCCATCAGAGAGCAGGCCGAGAATATCATCCACCTGT
TTACCCTGACCAATCTGGGAGCCCCTCGCGCCTTCAAGTACTTTGACACCACCATCGACCGGAAGGTGTA
CCGCAGCACCAAAGAGGTGCTGGACGCCACCCTGATCCACCAGAGCATCACCGGCCTGTACGAGACACGG
ATCGACCTGTCTCAGCTGGGAGGTGACAGCGGCGGGAGCGGCGGGAGCGGGGGGAGCACTAATCTGAGCG
ACATCATTGAGAAGGAGACTGGGAAACAGCTGGTCATTCAGGAGTCCATCCTGATGCTGCCTGAGGAGGT
GGAGGAAGTGATCGGCAACAAGCCAGAGTCTGACATCCTGGTGCACACCGCCTACGACGAGTCCACAGAT
GAGAATGTGATGCTGCTGACCTCTGACGCCCCCGAGTATAAGCCTTGGGCCCTGGTCATCCAGGATTCTA
ACGGCGAGAATAAGATCAAGATGCTGAGCGGAGGATCCGGAGGATCTGGAGGCAGCACCAACCTGTCTGA
CATCATCGAGAAGGAGACAGGCAAGCAGCTGGTCATCCAGGAGAGCATCCTGATGCTGCCCGAAGAAGTC
GAAGAAGTGATCGGAAACAAGCCTGAGAGCGATATCCTGGTCCATACCGCCTACGACGAGAGTACCGACG
AAAATGTGATGCTGCTGACATCCGACGCCCCAGAGTATAAGCCCTGGGCTCTGGTCATCCAGGATTCCAA
CGGAGAGAACAAAATCAAAATGCTGTCTGGCGGCTCAAAAAGAACCGCCGACGGCAGCGAATTCGAGCCC
AAGAAGAAGAGGAAAGTCTAACCGGTCATCATCACCATCACCATTGAGTTTAAACCCGCTGATCAGCCTC
GACTGTGCCTTCTAGTTGCCAGCCATCTGTTGTTTGCCCCTCCCCCGTGCCTTCCTTGACCCTGGAAGGT
GCCACTCCCACTGTCCTTTCCTAATAAAATGAGGAAATTGCATCGCATTGTCTGAGTAGGTGTCATTCTA
TTCTGGGGGGTGGGGTGGGGCAGGACAGCAAGGGGGAGGATTGGGAAGACAATAGCAGGCATGCTGGGGA
TGCGGTGGGCTCTATGGCTTCTGAGGCGGAAAGAACCAGCTGGGGCTCGATACCGTCGACCTCTAGCTAG
AGCTTGGCGTAATCATGGTCATAGCTGTTTCCTGTGTGAAATTGTTATCCGCTCACAATTCCACACAACA
TACGAGCCGGAAGCATAAAGTGTAAAGCCTAGGGTGCCTAATGAGTGAGCTAACTCACATTAATTGCGTT
GCGCTCACTGCCCGCTTTCCAGTCGGGAAACCTGTCGTGCCAGCTGCATTAATGAATCGGCCAACGCGCG
GGGAGAGGCGGTTTGCGTATTGGGCGCTACAGACATGATAAGATACATTGATGAGTTTGGACAAACCACA
ACTAGAATGCAGTGAAAAAAATGCTTTATTTGTGAAATTTGTGATGCTATTGCTTTATTTGTAACCATTA
TAAGCTGCAATAAACAAGTTGGGGTGGGCGAAGAACTCCAGCATGAGATCCCCGCGCTGGAGGATCATCC
AGCCGGCGTCCCGGAAAACGATTCCGAAGCCCAACCTTTCATAGAAGGCGGCGGTGGAATCGAAATCTCG
TAGCACGTGTCAGTCCTGCTCCTCGGCCACGAAGTGCTTAGCCCTCCCACACATAACCAGAGGGCAGCAA
TTCACGAATCCCAACTGCCGTCGGCTGTCCATCACTGTCCTTCACTATGGCTTTGATCCCAGGATGCAGA
TCGAGAAGCACCTGTCGGCACCGTCCGCAGGGGCTCAAGATGCCCCTGTTCTCATTTCCGATCGCGACGA
TACAAGTCAGGTTGCCAGCTGCCGCAGCAGCAGCAGTGCCCAGCACCACGAGTTCTGCACAAGGTCCCCC
AGTAAAATGATATACATTGACACCAGTGAAGATGCGGCCGTCGCTAGAGAGAGCTGCGCTGGCGACGCTG
TAGTCTTCAGAGATGGGGATGCTGTTGATTGTAGCCGTTGCTCTTTCAATGAGGGTGGATTCTTCTTGAG
ACAAAGGCTTGGCCATGGTTTAGTTCCTCACCTTGTCGTATTATACTATGCCGATATACTATGCCGATGA
TTAATTGTCAACACGTGCTGATCAGATCCGAAAATGGATATACAAGCTCCCGGGAGCTTTTTGCAAAAGC
CTAGGCCTCCAAAAAAGCCTCCTCACTACTTCTGGAATAGCTCAGAGGCAGAGGCGGCCTCGGCCTCTGC
ATAAATAAAAAAAATTAGTCAGCCATGGGGCGGAGAATGGGCGGAACTGGGCGGAGTTAGGGGCGGGATG
GGCGGAGTTAGGGGCGGGACTATGGTTGCTGACTAATTGAGATGCATGCTTTGCATACTTCTGCCTGCTG
GGGAGCCTGGGGACTTTCCACACCTGGTTGCTGACTAATTGAGATGCATGCTTTGCATACTTCTGCCTGC
TGGGGAGCCTGGGGACTTTCCACACCCTAACTGACACACATTCCACAGAATTCACTGACTCGCTGCGCTC
GGTCGTTCGGCTGCGGCGAGCGGTATCAGCTCACTCAAAGGCGGTAATACGGTTATCCACAGAATCAGGG
GATAACGCAGGAAAGAACATGTAAGTGATCTCCAAAAAATAAGTACTTTTTGACTGTAAATAAAATTGTA
AGGAGTAAAAAGTACTTTTTTTTCTAAAAAAATGTAATTAAGTAAAAGTAAAAGTATTGATTTTTAATTG
TACTCAAGTAAAGTAAAAATCCCCAAAAATAATACTTAAGTACAGTAATCAAGTAAAATTACTCAAGTAC
TTTACACCTCTGCATGTGAGCAAAAGGCCAGCAAAAGGCCAGGAACCGTAAAAAGGCCGCGTTGCTGGCG
TTTTTCCATAGGCTCCGCCCCCCTGACGAGCATCACAAAAATCGACGCTCAAGTCAGAGGTGGCGAAACC
CGACAGGACTATAAAGATACCAGGCGTTTCCCCCTGGAAGCTCCCTCGTGCGCTCTCCTGTTCCGACCCT
GCCGCTTACCGGATACCTGTCCGCCTTTCTCCCTTCGGGAAGCGTGGCGCTTTCTCATAGCTCACGCTGT
AGGTATCTCAGTTCGGTGTAGGTCGTTCGCTCCAAGCTGGGCTGTGTGCACGAACCCCCCGTTCAGCCCG
ACCGCTGCGCCTTATCCGGTAACTATCGTCTTGAGTCCAACCCGGTAAGACACGACTTATCGCCACTGGC
AGCAGCCACTGGTAACAGGATTAGCAGAGCGAGGTATGTAGGCGGTGCTACAGAGTTCTTGAAGTGGTGG
CCTAACTACGGCTACACTAGAAGAACAGTATTTGGTATCTGCGCTCTGCTGAAGCCAGTTACCTTCGGAA
AAAGAGTTGGTAGCTCTTGATCCGGCAAACAAACCACCGCTGGTAGCGGTGGTTTTTTTGTTTGCAAGCA
GCAGATTACGCGCAGAAAAAAAGGATCTCAAGAAGATCCTTTGATCTTTTCTACGGGGTCTGACACTCAG
TGGAACGAAAACTCACGTTAAGGGATTTTGGTCATGAGATTATCAAAAAGGATCTTCACCTAGATCCTTT
TAAATTAAAAATGAAGTTTTAAATCAATCTAAAGTATATATGAGTAAACTTGGTCTGACAGTTACCAATG
CTTAATCAGTGAGGCACCTATCTCAGCGATCTGTCTATTTCGTTCATCCATAGTTGCCTGACTCCCCGTC
GTGTAGATAACTACGATACGGGAGGGCTTACCATCTGGCCCCAGTGCTGCAATGATACCGCGGGACCCAC
GCTCACCGGCTCCAGATTTATCAGCAATAAACCAGCCAGCCGGAAGGGCCGAGCGCAGAAGTGGTCCTGC
AACTTTATCCGCCTCCATCCAGTCTATTAATTGTTGCCGGGAAGCTAGAGTAAGTAGTTCGCCAGTTAAT
AGTTTGCGCAACGTTGTTGCCATTGCTACAGGCATCGTGGTGTCACGCTCGTCGTTTGGTATGGCTTCAT
TCAGCTCCGGTTCCCAACGATCAAGGCGAGTTACATGATCCCCCATGTTGTGCAAAAAAGCGGTTAGCTC
CTTCGGTCCTCCGATCGTTGTCAGAAGTAAGTTGGCCGCAGTGTTATCACTCATGGTTATGGCAGCACTG
CATAATTCTCTTACTGTCATGCCATCCGTAAGATGCTTTTCTGTGACTGGTGAGTACTCAACCAAGTCAT
TCTGAGAATAGTGTATGCGGCGACCGAGTTGCTCTTGCCCGGCGTCAATACGGGATAATACCGCGCCACA
TAGCAGAACTTTAAAAGTGCTCATCATTGGAAAACGTTCTTCGGGGCGAAAACTCTCAAGGATCTTACCG
CTGTTGAGATCCAGTTCGATGTAACCCACTCGTGCACCCAACTGATCTTCAGCATCTTTTACTTTCACCA
GCGTTTCTGGGTGAGCAAAAACAGGAAGGCAAAATGCCGCAAAAAAGGGAATAAGGGCGACACGGAAATG
TTGAATACTCATACTCTTCCTTTTTCAATATTATTGAAGCATTTATCAGGGTTATTGTCTCATGAGCGGA
TACATATTTGAATGTATTTAGAAAAATAAACAAATAGGGGTTCCGCGCACATTTCCCCGAAAAGTGCCAC
CTGACGTCGACGGATCGGGAGATCGATCTCCCGATCCCCTAGGGTCGACTCTCAGTACAATCTGCTCTGA
TGCCGCATAGTTAAGCCAGTATCTGCTCCCTGCTTGTGTGTTGGAGGTCGCTGAGTAGTGCGCGAGCAAA
ATTTAAGCTACAACAAGGCAAGGCTTGACCGACAATTGCATGAAGAATCTGCTTAGGGTTAGGCGTTTTG
CGCTGCTTCGCGATGTACGGGCCAGATATACGCGGGTACCGGCATATGGTTCTTGACAGAGGTGTAAAAA
GTACTCAAAAATTTTACTCAAGTGAAAGTACAAGTACTTAGGGAAAATTTTACTCAATTAAAAGTAAAAG
TATCTGGCTAGAATCTTACTTGAGTAAAAGTAAAAAAGTACTCCATTAAAATTGTACTTGAGTATTAACG
CGTTGACATTGATTATTGACTAGTTATTAATAGTAATCAATTACGGGGTCATTAGTTCATAGCCCATATA
TGGAGTTCCGCGTTACATAACTTACGGTAAATGGCCCGCCTGGCTGACCGCCCAACGACCCCCGCCCATT
GACGTCAATAATGACGTATGTTCCCATAGTAACGCCAATAGGGACTTTCCATTGACGTCAATGGGTGGAG
TATTTACGGTAAACTGCCCACTTGGCAGTACATCAAGTGTATCATATGCCAAGTACGCCCCCTATTGACG
TCAATGACGGTAAATGGCCCGCCTGGCATTATGCCCAGTACATGACCTTATGGGACTTTCCTACTTGGCA
GTACATCTACGTATTAGTCATCGCTATTACCATGGTGATGCGGTTTTGGCAGTACATCAATGGGCGTGGA
TAGCGGTTTGACTCACGGGGATTTCCAAGTCTCCACCCCATTGACGTCAATGGGAGTTTGTTTTGGCACC
AAAATCAACGGGACTTTCCAAAATGTCGTAACAACTCCGCCCCATTGACGCAAATGGGCGGTAGGCGTGT
ACGGTGGGAGGTCTATATAAGC
